Addgene plasmid #80449: pX330-Flag-eSpCas9-D10A
Purpose: enhanced SpCas9 mammalian expression vector
Depositing lab: Ervin Welker. Depositing organization: HUN-REN Biological Research Centre Szeged (HUN-REN Szegedi Biológiai Kutatóközpont).
Backbone
  Vector backbone: pX330
  Backbone size w/o insert (bp): 3976
  Total vector size (bp): 8077
  Vector type: Mammalian Expression, CRISPR
Growth in bacteria
  Bacterial resistance: Ampicillin, 100 μg/mL
  Growth temperature: 37°C
  Growth strain: NEB Stable
  Copy number: High Copy
Gene/Insert
  Gene/Insert name: ehSpCas9_D10A (alt name: Enhanced Streptococcus pyogenes Cas9 nuclease)
  Species: Streptococcus pyogenes
  Insert size (bp): 4101
  Promoter: CBh
  Tag / fusion protein: 3xFLAG (N terminal on insert); NLS (N terminal on insert); NLS (C terminal on insert)
  Cloning method: Unknown
  Sequencing primers: 5′ TAGAAGGCACAGTCGAGG
Terms and licenses: Academic/Nonprofit Terms; Industry Terms: Not Available to Industry
How to cite: pX330-Flag-eSpCas9-D10A was a gift from Ervin Welker (Addgene plasmid # 80449 ; http://n2t.net/addgene:80449 ; RRID:Addgene_80449)
