[The description below was written by a language model from this plasmid's Addgene catalogue record and pLannotate feature annotations shown in this document.]
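Description:
pX330-Flag-eSpCas9-D10A is an 8,077 bp mammalian expression and CRISPR plasmid built on the pX330 backbone. It expresses an enhanced-specificity variant of Streptococcus pyogenes Cas9. It is maintained in bacteria as a high-copy plasmid through a ColE1/pUC-type origin and selected with ampicillin via the β-lactamase gene and its own promoter. The annotated backbone also carries an M13 phage origin, a single AAV2 inverted terminal repeat downstream of the expression cassette, and short bom and rop fragments that are remnants of pBR322-derived sequence.

The 4.1 kb Cas9 coding sequence is driven by the CBh promoter. In the feature table CBh appears as its three components: a CMV enhancer, the chicken β-actin promoter and a hybrid CBA/MVM intron, which together give strong, broad expression in mammalian cells. The coding sequence is annotated as eSpCas9(1.1), carrying the K848A, K1003A and R1060A substitutions that improve targeting specificity. The name and insert field add a D10A change, a mutation that inactivates the RuvC domain and turns Cas9 into a nickase, although the catalogue alternative name still calls it a nuclease. The record lists an N-terminal 3xFLAG tag for detection and nuclear localisation signals at both ends. Of these, only the C-terminal nucleoplasmin NLS is annotated, followed by a bGH polyadenylation signal.

Although pX330 vectors normally include a U6-driven guide RNA cassette, none appears among the annotated features, so the guide RNA may need to be supplied separately. The stated purpose is mammalian expression of enhanced SpCas9.
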