Features (pLannotate 1.2.2; 14 found; start..end, strand, type, name):
     12..297     +  enhancer       CMV enhancer: human cytomegalovirus immediate early enhancer; contains an 18-bp deletion relative to the standard CMV enhancer
    299..576     +  promoter       chicken β-actin promoter: No description available
    577..805     +  intron         hybrid intron: hybrid between chicken β-actin (CBA) and minute virus of mice (MMV) introns (Gray et al., 2011)
    943..5043    +  CDS            eSpCas9(1.1): Cas9 endonuclease from the Streptococcus pyogenes Type II CRISPR/Cas system, mutated to improve targeting specificity (Slaymaker et al., 2016) carries the mutations K848A, K1003A, and R1060A
   5044..5091    +  CDS            nucleoplasmin NLS: bipartite nuclear localization signal from nucleoplasmin
   5125..5236    +  polyA_signal   bGH poly(A) signal: bovine growth hormone polyadenylation signal
   5341..5481    +  repeat_region  AAV2 ITR: inverted terminal repeat of adeno-associated virus serotype 2 inverted
   5486..5537    -  misc_feature   bom (fragment): basis of mobility region from pBR322
   5556..5936    +  rep_origin     M13 ori (sequence partly withheld): M13 bacteriophage origin of replication; arrow indicates direction of (+) strand synthesis
   6012..6061    -  misc_feature   bom (fragment): basis of mobility region from pBR322
   6163..6198    -  CDS            rop (fragment): Rop protein, which maintains plasmids at low copy number; rop
   6293..6397    +  promoter       AmpR promoter: bla
   6398..7258    +  CDS            AmpR: β-lactamase; bla; confers resistance to ampicillin, carbenicillin, and related antibiotics
   7429..8017    +  rep_origin     ori: high-copy-number ColE1/pMB1/pBR322/pUC origin of replication
>Addgene plasmid #80449 | pX330-Flag-eSpCas9-D10A | depositor full sequence | sequence record 157945 | pX330-Flag-eSpCas9-D10A sequence 8077 bps
CTAGAGGTACCCGTTACATAACTTACGGTAAATGGCCCGCCTGGCTGACCGCCCAACGACCCCCGCCCAT
TGACGTCAATAGTAACGCCAATAGGGACTTTCCATTGACGTCAATGGGTGGAGTATTTACGGTAAACTGC
CCACTTGGCAGTACATCAAGTGTATCATATGCCAAGTACGCCCCCTATTGACGTCAATGACGGTAAATGG
CCCGCCTGGCATTGTGCCCAGTACATGACCTTATGGGACTTTCCTACTTGGCAGTACATCTACGTATTAG
TCATCGCTATTACCATGGTCGAGGTGAGCCCCACGTTCTGCTTCACTCTCCCCATCTCCCCCCCCTCCCC
ACCCCCAATTTTGTATTTATTTATTTTTTAATTATTTTGTGCAGCGATGGGGGCGGGGGGGGGGGGGGGG
CGCGCGCCAGGCGGGGCGGGGCGGGGCGAGGGGCGGGGCGGGGCGAGGCGGAGAGGTGCGGCGGCAGCCA
ATCAGAGCGGCGCGCTCCGAAAGTTTCCTTTTATGGCGAGGCGGCGGCGGCGGCGGCCCTATAAAAAGCG
AAGCGCGCGGCGGGCGGGAGTCGCTGCGACGCTGCCTTCGCCCCGTGCCCCGCTCCGCCGCCGCCTCGCG
CCGCCCGCCCCGGCTCTGACTGACCGCGTTACTCCCACAGGTGAGCGGGCGGGACGGCCCTTCTCCTCCG
GGCTGTAATTAGCTGAGCAAGAGGTAAGGGTTTAAGGGATGGTTGGTTGGTGGGGTATTAATGTTTAATT
ACCTGGAGCACCTGCCTGAAATCACTTTTTTTCAGGTTGGACCGGTGCCACCATGGACTATAAGGACCAC
GACGGAGACTACAAGGATCATGATATTGATTACAAAGACGATGACGATAAGATGGCCCCAAAGAAGAAGC
GGAAGGTCGGTATCCACGGAGTCCCAGCAGCCGACAAGAAGTACAGCATCGGGCTAGCCATCGGCACCAA
CTCTGTGGGCTGGGCCGTGATCACCGACGAGTACAAGGTGCCCAGCAAGAAATTCAAGGTGCTGGGCAAC
ACCGACCGGCACAGCATCAAGAAGAACCTGATCGGAGCCCTGCTGTTCGACAGCGGCGAAACAGCCGAGG
CCACCCGGCTGAAGAGAACCGCCAGAAGAAGATACACCAGACGGAAGAACCGGATCTGCTATCTGCAAGA
GATCTTCAGCAACGAGATGGCCAAGGTGGACGACAGCTTCTTCCACAGACTGGAAGAGTCCTTCCTGGTG
GAAGAGGATAAGAAGCACGAGCGGCACCCCATCTTCGGCAACATCGTGGACGAGGTGGCCTACCACGAGA
AGTACCCCACCATCTACCACCTGAGAAAGAAACTGGTGGACAGCACCGACAAGGCCGACCTGCGGCTGAT
CTATCTGGCCCTGGCCCACATGATCAAGTTCCGGGGCCACTTCCTGATCGAGGGCGACCTGAACCCCGAC
AACAGCGACGTGGACAAGCTGTTCATCCAGCTGGTGCAGACCTACAACCAGCTGTTCGAGGAAAACCCCA
TCAACGCCAGCGGCGTGGACGCCAAGGCCATCCTGTCTGCCAGACTGAGCAAGAGCAGACGGCTGGAAAA
TCTGATCGCCCAGCTGCCCGGCGAGAAGAAGAATGGCCTGTTCGGAAACCTGATTGCCCTGAGCCTGGGC
CTGACCCCCAACTTCAAGAGCAACTTCGACCTGGCCGAGGATGCCAAACTGCAGCTGAGCAAGGACACCT
ACGACGACGACCTGGACAACCTGCTGGCCCAGATCGGCGACCAGTACGCCGACCTGTTTCTGGCCGCCAA
GAACCTGTCCGACGCCATCCTGCTGAGCGACATCCTGAGAGTGAACACCGAGATCACCAAGGCCCCCCTG
AGCGCCTCTATGATCAAGAGATACGACGAGCACCACCAGGACCTGACCCTGCTGAAAGCTCTCGTGCGGC
AGCAGCTGCCTGAGAAGTACAAAGAGATTTTCTTCGACCAGAGCAAGAACGGCTACGCCGGCTACATTGA
CGGCGGAGCCAGCCAGGAAGAGTTCTACAAGTTCATCAAGCCCATCCTGGAAAAGATGGACGGCACCGAG
GAACTGCTCGTGAAGCTGAACAGAGAGGACCTGCTGCGGAAGCAGCGGACCTTCGACAACGGCAGCATCC
CCCACCAGATCCACCTGGGAGAGCTGCACGCCATTCTGCGGCGGCAGGAAGATTTTTACCCATTCCTGAA
GGACAACCGGGAAAAGATCGAGAAGATCCTGACCTTCCGCATCCCCTACTACGTGGGCCCTCTGGCCAGG
GGAAACAGCAGATTCGCCTGGATGACCAGAAAGAGCGAGGAAACCATCACCCCCTGGAACTTCGAGGAAG
TGGTGGACAAGGGCGCTTCCGCCCAGAGCTTCATCGAGCGGATGACCAACTTCGATAAGAACCTGCCCAA
CGAGAAGGTGCTGCCCAAGCACAGCCTGCTGTACGAGTACTTCACCGTGTATAACGAGCTGACCAAAGTG
AAATACGTGACCGAGGGAATGAGAAAGCCCGCCTTCCTGAGCGGCGAGCAGAAAAAGGCCATCGTGGACC
TGCTGTTCAAGACCAACCGGAAAGTGACCGTGAAGCAGCTGAAAGAGGACTACTTCAAGAAAATCGAGTG
CTTCGACTCCGTGGAAATCTCCGGCGTGGAAGATCGGTTCAACGCCTCCCTGGGCACATACCACGATCTG
CTGAAAATTATCAAGGACAAGGACTTCCTGGACAATGAGGAAAACGAGGACATTCTGGAAGATATCGTGC
TGACCCTGACACTGTTTGAGGACAGAGAGATGATCGAGGAACGGCTGAAAACCTATGCCCACCTGTTCGA
CGACAAAGTGATGAAGCAGCTGAAGCGGCGGAGATACACCGGCTGGGGCAGGCTGAGCCGGAAGCTGATC
AACGGCATCCGGGACAAGCAGTCCGGCAAGACAATCCTGGATTTCCTGAAGTCCGACGGCTTCGCCAACA
GAAACTTCATGCAGCTGATCCACGACGACAGCCTGACCTTTAAAGAGGACATCCAGAAAGCCCAGGTGTC
CGGCCAGGGCGATAGCCTGCACGAGCACATTGCCAATCTGGCCGGCAGCCCCGCCATTAAGAAGGGCATC
CTGCAGACAGTGAAGGTGGTGGACGAGCTCGTGAAAGTGATGGGCCGGCACAAGCCCGAGAACATCGTGA
TCGAAATGGCCAGAGAGAACCAGACCACCCAGAAGGGACAGAAGAACAGCCGCGAGAGAATGAAGCGGAT
CGAAGAGGGCATCAAAGAGCTGGGCAGCCAGATCCTGAAAGAACACCCCGTGGAAAACACCCAGCTGCAG
AACGAGAAGCTGTACCTGTACTACCTGCAGAATGGGCGGGATATGTACGTGGACCAGGAACTGGACATCA
ACCGGCTGTCCGACTACGATGTGGACCATATCGTGCCTCAGAGCTTTCTGGCCGACGACTCCATCGACAA
CAAGGTGCTGACCAGAAGCGACAAGAACCGGGGCAAGAGCGACAACGTGCCCTCCGAAGAGGTCGTGAAG
AAGATGAAGAACTACTGGCGGCAGCTGCTGAACGCCAAGCTGATTACCCAGAGAAAGTTCGACAATCTGA
CCAAGGCCGAGAGAGGCGGCCTGAGCGAACTGGATAAGGCCGGCTTCATCAAGAGACAGCTGGTGGAAAC
CCGGCAGATCACAAAGCACGTGGCACAGATCCTGGACTCCCGGATGAACACTAAGTACGACGAGAATGAC
AAGCTGATCCGGGAAGTGAAAGTGATCACCCTGAAGTCCAAGCTGGTGTCCGATTTCCGGAAGGATTTCC
AGTTTTACAAAGTGCGCGAGATCAACAACTACCACCACGCCCACGACGCCTACCTGAACGCCGTCGTGGG
AACCGCCCTGATCAAAAAGTACCCTGCGCTGGAAAGCGAGTTCGTGTACGGCGACTACAAGGTGTACGAC
GTGCGGAAGATGATCGCCAAGAGCGAGCAGGAAATCGGCAAGGCTACCGCCAAGTACTTCTTCTACAGCA
ACATCATGAACTTTTTCAAGACCGAGATTACCCTGGCCAACGGCGAGATCCGGAAGGCGCCTCTGATCGA
GACAAACGGCGAAACCGGGGAGATCGTGTGGGATAAGGGCCGGGATTTTGCCACCGTGCGGAAAGTGCTG
AGCATGCCCCAAGTGAATATCGTGAAAAAGACCGAGGTGCAGACAGGCGGCTTCAGCAAAGAGTCTATCC
TGCCCAAGAGGAACAGCGATAAGCTGATCGCCAGAAAGAAGGACTGGGACCCTAAGAAGTACGGCGGCTT
CGACAGCCCCACCGTGGCCTATTCTGTGCTGGTGGTGGCCAAAGTGGAAAAGGGCAAGTCCAAGAAACTG
AAGAGTGTGAAAGAGCTGCTGGGGATCACCATCATGGAAAGAAGCAGCTTCGAGAAGAATCCCATCGACT
TTCTGGAAGCCAAGGGCTACAAAGAAGTGAAAAAGGACCTGATCATCAAGCTGCCTAAGTACTCCCTGTT
CGAGCTGGAAAACGGCCGGAAGAGAATGCTGGCCTCTGCCGGCGAACTGCAGAAGGGAAACGAACTGGCC
CTGCCCTCCAAATATGTGAACTTCCTGTACCTGGCCAGCCACTATGAGAAGCTGAAGGGCTCCCCCGAGG
ATAATGAGCAGAAACAGCTGTTTGTGGAACAGCACAAGCACTACCTGGACGAGATCATCGAGCAGATCAG
CGAGTTCTCCAAGAGAGTGATCCTGGCCGACGCTAATCTGGACAAAGTGCTGTCCGCCTACAACAAGCAC
CGGGATAAGCCCATCAGAGAGCAGGCCGAGAATATCATCCACCTGTTTACCCTGACCAATCTGGGAGCCC
CTGCCGCCTTCAAGTACTTTGACACCACCATCGACCGGAAGAGGTACACCAGCACCAAAGAGGTGCTGGA
CGCCACCCTGATCCACCAGAGCATCACCGGCCTGTACGAGACACGGATCGACCTGTCTCAGCTGGGAGGC
GACAAAAGGCCGGCGGCCACGAAAAAGGCCGGCCAGGCAAAAAAGAAAAAGTAAGAATTCCTAGAGCTCG
CTGATCAGCCTCGACTGTGCCTTCTAGTTGCCAGCCATCTGTTGTTTGCCCCTCCCCCGTGCCTTCCTTG
ACCCTGGAAGGTGCCACTCCCACTGTCCTTTCCTAATAAAATGAGGAAATTGCATCGCATTGTCTGAGTA
GGTGTCATTCTATTCTGGGGGGTGGGGTGGGGCAGGACAGCAAGGGGGAGGATTGGGAAGAGAATAGCAG
GCATGCTGGGGAGCGGCCGCAGGAACCCCTAGTGATGGAGTTGGCCACTCCCTCTCTGCGCGCTCGCTCG
CTCACTGAGGCCGGGCGACCAAAGGTCGCCCGACGCCCGGGCTTTGCCCGGGCGGCCTCAGTGAGCGAGC
GAGCGCGCAGCTGCCTGCAGGGGCGCCTGATGCGGTATTTTCTCCTTACGCATCTGTGCGGTATTTCACA
CCGCATA
[142 nt withheld, positions 5538-5679]
C
[141 nt withheld, positions 5681-5821]
CCTTTGACGTTGGAGTCCACGTTCTTT
[37 nt withheld, positions 5849-5885]
ACCCTATCTCGGGCTATTCTTTTGATTTATAAGGGATTTTGCCGATTTCGGCCTATTGGTTAAAAAATGA
GCTGATTTAACAAAAATTTAACGCGAATTTTAACAAAATATTAACGTTTACAATTTTATGGTGCACTCTC
AGTACAATCTGCTCTGATGCCGCATAGTTAAGCCAGCCCCGACACCCGCCAACACCCGCTGACGCGCCCT
GACGGGCTTGTCTGCTCCCGGCATCCGCTTACAGACAAGCTGTGACCGTCTCCGGGAGCTGCATGTGTCA
GAGGTTTTCACCGTCATCACCGAAACGCGCGAGACGAAAGGGCCTCGTGATACGCCTATTTTTATAGGTT
AATGTCATGATAATAATGGTTTCTTAGACGTCAGGTGGCACTTTTCGGGGAAATGTGCGCGGAACCCCTA
TTTGTTTATTTTTCTAAATACATTCAAATATGTATCCGCTCATGAGACAATAACCCTGATAAATGCTTCA
ATAATATTGAAAAAGGAAGAGTATGAGTATTCAACATTTCCGTGTCGCCCTTATTCCCTTTTTTGCGGCA
TTTTGCCTTCCTGTTTTTGCTCACCCAGAAACGCTGGTGAAAGTAAAAGATGCTGAAGATCAGTTGGGTG
CACGAGTGGGTTACATCGAACTGGATCTCAACAGCGGTAAGATCCTTGAGAGTTTTCGCCCCGAAGAACG
TTTTCCAATGATGAGCACTTTTAAAGTTCTGCTATGTGGCGCGGTATTATCCCGTATTGACGCCGGGCAA
GAGCAACTCGGTCGCCGCATACACTATTCTCAGAATGACTTGGTTGAGTACTCACCAGTCACAGAAAAGC
ATCTTACGGATGGCATGACAGTAAGAGAATTATGCAGTGCTGCCATAACCATGAGTGATAACACTGCGGC
CAACTTACTTCTGACAACGATCGGAGGACCGAAGGAGCTAACCGCTTTTTTGCACAACATGGGGGATCAT
GTAACTCGCCTTGATCGTTGGGAACCGGAGCTGAATGAAGCCATACCAAACGACGAGCGTGACACCACGA
TGCCTGTAGCAATGGCAACAACGTTGCGCAAACTATTAACTGGCGAACTACTTACTCTAGCTTCCCGGCA
ACAATTAATAGACTGGATGGAGGCGGATAAAGTTGCAGGACCACTTCTGCGCTCGGCCCTTCCGGCTGGC
TGGTTTATTGCTGATAAATCTGGAGCCGGTGAGCGTGGAAGCCGCGGTATCATTGCAGCACTGGGGCCAG
ATGGTAAGCCCTCCCGTATCGTAGTTATCTACACGACGGGGAGTCAGGCAACTATGGATGAACGAAATAG
ACAGATCGCTGAGATAGGTGCCTCACTGATTAAGCATTGGTAACTGTCAGACCAAGTTTACTCATATATA
CTTTAGATTGATTTAAAACTTCATTTTTAATTTAAAAGGATCTAGGTGAAGATCCTTTTTGATAATCTCA
TGACCAAAATCCCTTAACGTGAGTTTTCGTTCCACTGAGCGTCAGACCCCGTAGAAAAGATCAAAGGATC
TTCTTGAGATCCTTTTTTTCTGCGCGTAATCTGCTGCTTGCAAACAAAAAAACCACCGCTACCAGCGGTG
GTTTGTTTGCCGGATCAAGAGCTACCAACTCTTTTTCCGAAGGTAACTGGCTTCAGCAGAGCGCAGATAC
CAAATACTGTCCTTCTAGTGTAGCCGTAGTTAGGCCACCACTTCAAGAACTCTGTAGCACCGCCTACATA
CCTCGCTCTGCTAATCCTGTTACCAGTGGCTGCTGCCAGTGGCGATAAGTCGTGTCTTACCGGGTTGGAC
TCAAGACGATAGTTACCGGATAAGGCGCAGCGGTCGGGCTGAACGGGGGGTTCGTGCACACAGCCCAGCT
TGGAGCGAACGACCTACACCGAACTGAGATACCTACAGCGTGAGCTATGAGAAAGCGCCACGCTTCCCGA
AGGGAGAAAGGCGGACAGGTATCCGGTAAGCGGCAGGGTCGGAACAGGAGAGCGCACGAGGGAGCTTCCA
GGGGGAAACGCCTGGTATCTTTATAGTCCTGTCGGGTTTCGCCACCTCTGACTTGAGCGTCGATTTTTGT
GATGCTCGTCAGGGGGGCGGAGCCTATGGAAAAACGCCAGCAACGCGGCCTTTTTACGGTTCCTGGCCTT
TTGCTGGCCTTTTGCTCACATG
