>Addgene plasmid #80449 | pX330-Flag-eSpCas9-D10A | addgene partial sequence | sequence record 156287 | pCBhProF 5'-agggatggttggttggtggg-3'
GAATCACTTTTTTTCAGGTTGGACCGGTGCCACCATGGACTATAAGGACCACGACGGAGACTACAAGGAT
CATGATATTGATTACAAAGACGATGACGATAAGATGGCCCCAAAGAAGAAGCGGAAGGTCGGTATCCACG
GAGTCCCAGCAGCCGACAAGAAGTACAGCATCGGGCTAGCCATCGGCACCAACTCTGTGGGCTGGGCCGT
GATCACCGACGAGTACAAGGTGCCCAGCAAGAAATTCAAGGTGCTGGGCAACACCGACCGGCACAGCATC
AAGAAGAACCTGATCGGAGCCCTGCTGTTCGACAGCGGCGAAACAGCCGAGGCCACCCGGCTGAAGAGAA
CCGCCAGAAGAAGATACACCAGACGGAAGAACCGGATCTGCTATCTGCAAGAGATCTTCAGCAACGAGAT
GGCCAAGGTGGACGACAGCTTCTTCCACAGACTGGAAGAGTCCTTCCTGGTGGAAGAGGATAAGAAGCAC
GAGCGGCACCCCATCTTCGGCAACATCGTGGACGAGGTGGCCTACCACGAGAAGTACCCCACCATCTACC
ACCTGAGAAAGAAACTGGTGGACAGCACCGACAAGGCCGACCTGCGGCTGATCTATCTGGCCCTGGCCCA
CATGATCAAGTTCCGGGGCCACTTCCTGATCGAGGGCGACCTGAACCCCGACAACAGCGACGTGGACAAG
CTGTTCATCCAGCTGGTGCAGACCTACAACCAGCTGTTCGAGGAAAACCCCATCAACGCCAGCGGCGTG
