>Addgene plasmid #80449 | pX330-Flag-eSpCas9-D10A | addgene partial sequence | sequence record 156289 | dCas9-R2 5'-GGGTTTCCACCAGCTGTCTC-3'
TCGCTCAGGCCGCCTCTCTCGGCCTTGGTCAGATTGTCGAACTTTCTCTGGGTAATCAGCTTGGCGTTCA
GCAGCTGCCGCCAGTAGTTCTTCATCTTCTTCACGACCTCTTCGGAGGGCACGTTGTCGCTCTTGCCCCG
GTTCTTGTCGCTTCTGGTCAGCACCTTGTTGTCGATGGAGTCGTCGGCCAGAAAGCTCTGAGGCACGATA
TGGTCCACATCGTAGTCGGACAGCCGGTTGATGTCCAGTTCCTGGTCCACGTACATATCCCGCCCATTCT
GCAGGTAGTACAGGTACAGCTTCTCGTTCTGCAGCTGGGTGTTTTCCACGGGGTGTTCTTTCAGGATCTG
GCTGCCCAGCTCTTTGATGCCCTCTTCGATCCGCTTCATTCTCTCGCGGCTGTTCTTCTGTCCCTTCTGG
GTGGTCTGGTTCTCTCTGGCCATTTCGATCACGATGTTCTCGGGCTTGTGCCGGCCCATCACTTTCACGA
GCTCGTCCACCACCTTCACTGTCTGCAGGATGCCCTTCTTAATGGCGGGGCTGCCGGCCAGATTGGCAAT
GTGCTCGTGCAGGCTATCGCCCTGGCCGGACACCTGGGCTTTCTGGATGTCCTCTTTAAAGGTCAGGCTG
TCGTCGTGGATCAGCTGCATGAAGTTTCTGTTGGCGAAGCCGTCGGACTTCAGGAAATCCAGGATTGTCT
TGCCGGACTGCTTGTCCCGGATGCCGTTGATCAGCTTCCGGCTCAGCCTGCCCCAGCCGGTGTATCTCCG
CCGCT
