>Addgene plasmid #80449 | pX330-Flag-eSpCas9-D10A | addgene partial sequence | sequence record 157944 | SpCas9-F2 5'-GATGAAGAACTACTGGCGGC-3'
GTTCGACAATCTGACCAAGGCCGAGAGAGGCGGCCTGAGCGAACTGGATAAGGCCGGCTTCATCAAGAGA
CAGCTGGTGGAAACCCGGCAGATCACAAAGCACGTGGCACAGATCCTGGACTCCCGGATGAACACTAAGT
ACGACGAGAATGACAAGCTGATCCGGGAAGTGAAAGTGATCACCCTGAAGTCCAAGCTGGTGTCCGATTT
CCGGAAGGATTTCCAGTTTTACAAAGTGCGCGAGATCAACAACTACCACCACGCCCACGACGCCTACCTG
AACGCCGTCGTGGGAACCGCCCTGATCAAAAAGTACCCTGCGCTGGAAAGCGAGTTCGTGTACGGCGACT
ACAAGGTGTACGACGTGCGGAAGATGATCGCCAAGAGCGAGCAGGAAATCGGCAAGGCTACCGCCAAGTA
CTTCTTCTACAGCAACATCATGAACTTTTTCAAGACCGAGATTACCCTGGCCAACGGCGAGATCCGGAAG
GCGCCTCTGATCGAGACAAACGGCGAAACCGGGGAGATCGTGTGGGATAAGGGCCGGGATTTTGCCACCG
TGCGGAAAGTGCTGAGCATGCCCCAAGTGAATATCGTGAAAAAGACCGAGGTGCAGACAGGCGGCTTCAG
CAAAGAGTCTATCCTGCCCAAGAGGAACAGCGATAAGCTGATCGCCAGAAAGAAGGACTGGGACCCTAAG
AAGTACGGCGGCTTCGACAGCCCCACCGTGGCCTATTCTGTGCTGGTGGTGGCCAAAGTGGAAAAGGGCA
AGTCCAAGAA
